>Addgene plasmid #60832 | MSCV-AML1/ETO-IRES-GFP | depositor full sequence | sequence record 98995 | MSCV-AML1/ETO-IRES-GFP sequence 8667 bps
TGAAAGACCCCACCTGTAGGTTTGGCAAGCTAGCTTAAGTAACGCCATTTTGCAAGGCATGGAAAATACA
TAACTGAGAATAGAGAAGTTCAGATCAAGGTTAGGAACAGAGAGACAGCAGAATATGGGCCAAACAGGAT
ATCTGTGGTAAGCAGTTCCTGCCCCGGCTCAGGGCCAAGAACAGATGGTCCCCAGATGCGGTCCCGCCCT
CAGCAGTTTCTAGAGAACCATCAGATGTTTCCAGGGTGCCCCAAGGACCTGAAATGACCCTGTGCCTTAT
TTGAACTAACCAATCAGTTCGCTTCTCGCTTCTGTTCGCGCGCTTCTGCTCCCCGAGCTCAATAAAAGAG
CCCACAACCCCTCACTCGGCGCGCCAGTCCTCCGATAGACTGCGTCGCCCGGGTACCCGTATTCCCAATA
AAGCCTCTTGCTGTTTGCATCCGAATCGTGGACTCGCTGATCCTTGGGAGGGTCTCCTCAGATTGATTGA
CTGCCCACCTCGGGGGTCTTTCATTTGGAGGTTCCACCGAGATTTGGAGACCCCTGCCCAGGGACCACCG
ACCCCCCCGCCGGGAGGTAAGCTGGCCAGCGGTCGTTTCGTGTCTGTCTCTGTCTTTGTGCGTGTTTGTG
CCGGCATCTAATGTTTGCGCCTGCGTCTGTACTAGTTAGCTAACTAGCTCTGTATCTGGCGGACCCGTGG
TGGAACTGACGAGTTCTGAACACCCGGCCGCAACCCTGGGAGACGTCCCAGGGACTTTGGGGGCCGTTTT
TGTGGCCCGACCTGAGGAAGGGAGTCGATGTGGAATCCGACCCCGTCAGGATATGTGGTTCTGGTAGGAG
ACGAGAACCTAAAACAGTTCCCGCCTCCGTCTGAATTTTTGCTTTCGGTTTGGAACCGAAGCCGCGCGTC
TTGTCTGCTGCAGCGCTGCAGCATCGTTCTGTGTTGTCTCTGTCTGACTGTGTTTCTGTATTTGTCTGAA
AATTAGGGCCAGACTGTTACCACTCCCTTAAGTTTGACCTTAGGTCACTGGAAAGATGTCGAGCGGATCG
CTCACAACCAGTCGGTAGATGTCAAGAAGAGACGTTGGGTTACCTTCTGCTCTGCAGAATGGCCAACCTT
TAACGTCGGATGGCCGCGAGACGGCACCTTTAACCGAGACCTCATCACCCAGGTTAAGATCAAGGTCTTT
TCACCTGGCCCGCATGGACACCCAGACCAGGTCCCCTACATCGTGACCTGGGAAGCCTTGGCTTTTGACC
CCCCTCCCTGGGTCAAGCCCTTTGTACACCCTAAGCCTCCGCCTCCTCTTCCTCCATCCGCCCCGTCTCT
CCCCCTTGAACCTCCTCGTTCGACCCCGCCTCGATCCTCCCTTTATCCAGCCCTCACTCCTTCTCTAGGC
GCCGGAATTCGTTCTAGAACTAGTGGATCCGTTGTGATGCGTATCCCCGTAGATGCCAGCACGAGCCGCC
GCTTCACGCCGCCTTCCACCGCGCTGAGCCCAGGCAAGATGAGCGAGGCGTTGCCGCTGGGCGCCCCGGA
CGCCGGCGCTGCCCTGGCCGGCAAGCTGAGGAGCGGCGACCGCAGCATGGTGGAGGTGCTGGCCGACCAC
CCGGGCGAGCTGGTGCGCACCGACAGCCCCAACTTCCTCTGCTCCGTGCTGCCTACGCACTGGCGCTGCA
ACAAGACCCTGCCCATCGCTTTCAAGGTGGTGGCCCTAGGGGATGTTCCAGATGGCACTCTGGTCACTGT
GATGGCTGGCAATGATGAAAACTACTCGGCTGAGCTGAGAAATGCTACCGCAGCCATGAAGAACCAGGTT
GCAAGATTTAATGACCTCAGGTTTGTCGGTCGAAGTGGAAGAGGGAAAAGCTTCACTCTGACCATCACTG
TCTTCACAAACCCACCGCAAGTCGCCACCTACCACAGAGCCATCAAAATCACAGTGGATGGGCCCCGAGA
ACCTCGAAATCGTACTGAGAAGCACTCCACAATGCCAGACTCACCTGTGGATGTGAAGACGCAATCTAGG
CTGACTCCTCCAACAATGCCACCTCCCCCAACTACTCAAGGAGCTCCAAGAACCAGTTCATTTACACCGA
CAACGTTAACTAATGGCACGAGCCATTCTCCTACAGCCTTGAATGGCGCCCCCTCACCACCCAATGGCTT
CAGCAATGGGCCTTCCTCTTCTTCCTCCTCCTCTCTGGCTAATCAACAGCTGCCCCCAGCCTGTGGTGCC
AGGCAACTCAGCAAGCTGAAAAGGTTCCTTACTACCCTGCAGCAGTTTGGCAATGACATTTCACCCGAGA
TAGGAGAAAGAGTTCGCACCCTCGTTCTGGGACTAGTGAACTCCACTTTGACAATTGAAGAATTTCATTC
CAAACTGCAAGAAGCTACTAACTTCCCACTGAGACCTTTTGTCATCCCATTTTTGAAGGCCAACTTGCCC
CTGCTGCAGCGTGAGCTCCTCCACTGCGCAAGACTGGCCAAACAGAACCCTGCCCAGTACCTCGCCCAGC
ATGAACAGCTGCTTCTGGATGCCAGCACCACCTCACCTGTTGACTCCTCAGAGCTGCTTCTCGATGTGAA
CGAAAACGGGAAGAGGCGAACTCCAGACAGAACCAAAGAAAATGGCTTTGACAGAGAGCCTTTGCACTCA
GAACATCCAAGCAAGCGACCATGCACTATTAGCCCAGGCCAGCGGTACAGTCCAAATAACGGCTTATCCT
ACCAGCCCAATGGCCTGCCTCACCCTACCCCACCTCCACCTCAGCATTACCGTTTGGATGATATGGCCAT
TGCCCACCACTACAGGGACTCCTATCGACACCCCAGCCACAGGGACCTCAGGGACAGAAACAGACCTATG
GGGTTGCATGGCACACGTCAAGAAGAAATGATTGATCACAGACTAACAGACAGAGAATGGGCAGAAGAGT
GGAAACATCTTGACCATCTGTTAAACTGCATAATGGACATGGTAGAAAAAACAAGGCGATCTCTCACCGT
ACTAAGGCGGTGTCAAGAAGCAGACCGGGAAGAATTGAATTACTGGATCCGGCGGTACAGTGACGCCGAG
GACTTAAAAAAAGGTGGCGGCAGTAGCAGCAGCCACTCTAGGCAGCAGAGTCCCGTCAACCCAGACCCAG
TTGCACTAGACGCGCATCGGGAATTCCTTCACAGGCCTGCGTCTGGATACGTGCCAGAGGAGATCTGGAA
GAAAGCTGAGGAGGCCGTCAATGAGGTGAAGCGCCAGGCGATGACGGAGCTGCAGAAGGCCGTGTCTGAG
GCGGAGCGGAAAGCCCACGACATGATCACAACAGAGAGGGCCAAGATGGAGCGCACGGTCGCCGAGGCCA
AACGGCAGGCGGCGGAGGACGCACTGGCAGTTATCAATCAGCAGGAGGATTCAAGCGAGAGTTGCTGGAA
TTGTGGCCGTAAAGCGAGTGAAACCTGCAGTGGCTGTAACACAGCCCGATACTGTGGCTCATTTTGCCAG
CACAAAGACTGGGAGAAGCACCATCACATCTGTGGACAGACCCTGCAGGCCCAGCAGCAGGGAGACACAC
CTGCAGTCAGCTCCTCTGTCACGCCCAACAGCGGGGCTGGGAGCCCGATGGACACACCACCAGCAGCCAC
TCCGAGGTCAACCACCCCGGGAACCCCTTCCACCATAGAGACAACCCCTCGCTCTCGACTCTAGAACCTC
GAGAAAACTCGACGGTTATTTTCCACCATATTGCCGTCTTTTGGCAATGTGAGGGCCCGGAAACCTGGCC
CTGTCTTCTTGACGAGCATTCCTAGGGGTCTTTCCCCTCTCGCCAAAGGAATGCAAGGTCTGTTGAATGT
CGTGAAGGAAGCAGTTCCTCTGGAAGCTTCTTGAAGACAAACAACGTCTGTAGCGACCCTTTGCAGGCAG
CGGAACCCCCCACCTGGCGACAGGTGCCTCTGCGGCCAAAAGCCACGTGTATAAGATACACCTGCAAAGG
CGGCACAACCCCAGTGCCACGTTGTGAGTTGGATAGTTGTGGAAAGAGTCAAATGGCTCTCCTCAAGCGT
ATTCAACAAGGGGCTGAAGGATGCCCAGAAGGTACCCCATTGTATGGGATCTGATCTGGGGCCTCGGTGC
ACATGCTTTACATGTGTTTAGTCGAGGTTAAAAAACGTCTAGGCCCCCCGAACCACGGGGACGTGGTTTT
CCTTTGAAAAACACGATGATAATACCATGGTGAGCAAGGGCGAGGAGCTGTTCACCGGGGTGGTGCCCAT
CCTGGTCGAGCTGGACGGCGACGTAAACGGCCACAAGTTCAGCGTGTCCGGCGAGGGCGAGGGCGATGCC
ACCTACGGCAAGCTGACCCTGAAGTTCATCTGCACCACCGGCAAGCTGCCCGTGCCCTGGCCCACCCTCG
TGACCACCCTGACCTACGGCGTGCAGTGCTTCAGCCGCTACCCCGACCACATGAAGCAGCACGACTTCTT
CAAGTCCGCCATGCCCGAAGGCTACGTCCAGGAGCGCACCATCTTCTTCAAGGACGACGGCAACTACAAG
ACCCGCGCCGAGGTGAAGTTCGAGGGCGACACCCTGGTGAACCGCATCGAGCTGAAGGGCATCGACTTCA
AGGAGGACGGCAACATCCTGGGGCACAAGCTGGAGTACAACTACAACAGCCACAACGTCTATATCATGGC
CGACAAGCAGAAGAACGGCATCAAGGTGAACTTCAAGATCCGCCACAACATCGAGGACGGCAGCGTGCAG
CTCGCCGACCACTACCAGCAGAACACCCCCATCGGCGACGGCCCCGTGCTGCTGCCCGACAACCACTACC
TGAGCACCCAGTCCGCCCTGAGCAAAGACCCCAACGAGAAGCGCGATCACATGGTCCTGCTGGAGTTCGT
GACCGCCGCCGGGATCACTCTCGGCATGGACGAGCTGTACAAGTAAAGCGGCCAACTCGACGTTATTCCC
CTTCGAAGGCCTATCGATAAAATAAAAGATTTTATTTAGTCTCCAGAAAAAGGGGGGAATGAAAGACCCC
ACCTGTAGGTTTGGCAAGCTAGCTTAAGTAACGCCATTTTGCAAGGCATGGAAAATACATAACTGAGAAT
AGAGAAGTTCAGATCAAGGTTAGGAACAGAGAGACAGCAGAATATGGGCCAAACAGGATATCTGTGGTAA
GCAGTTCCTGCCCCGGCTCAGGGCCAAGAACAGATGGTCCCCAGATGCGGTCCCGCCCTCAGCAGTTTCT
AGAGAACCATCAGATGTTTCCAGGGTGCCCCAAGGACCTGAAATGACCCTGTGCCTTATTTGAACTAACC
AATCAGTTCGCTTCTCGCTTCTGTTCGCGCGCTTCTGCTCCCCGAGCTCAATAAAAGAGCCCACAACCCC
TCACTCGGCGCGCCAGTCCTCCGATAGACTGCGTCGCCCGGGTACCCGTGTATCCAATAAACCCTCTTGC
AGTTGCATCCGACTTGTGGTCTCGCTGTTCCTTGGGAGGGTCTCCTCTGAGTGATTGACTACCCGTCAGC
GGGGGTCTTTCATGGGTAACAGTTTCTTGAAGTTGGAGAACAACATTCTGAGGGTAGGAGTCGAATATTA
AGTAATCCTGACTCAATTAGCCACTGTTTTGAATCCACATACTCCAATACTCCTGAAATAGTTCATTATG
GACAGCGCAGAAGAGCTGGGGAGAATTAATTCGTAATCATGGTCATAGCTGTTTCCTGTGTGAAATTGTT
ATCCGCTCACAATTCCACACAACATACGAGCCGGAAGCATAAAGTGTAAAGCCTGGGGTGCCTAATGAGT
GAGCTAACTCACATTAATTGCGTTGCGCTCACTGCCCGCTTTCCAGTCGGGAAACCTGTCGTGCCAGCTG
CATTAATGAATCGGCCAACGCGCGGGGAGAGGCGGTTTGCGTATTGGGCGCTCTTCCGCTTCCTCGCTCA
CTGACTCGCTGCGCTCGGTCGTTCGGCTGCGGCGAGCGGTATCAGCTCACTCAAAGGCGGTAATACGGTT
ATCCACAGAATCAGGGGATAACGCAGGAAAGAACATGTGAGCAAAAGGCCAGCAAAAGGCCAGGAACCGT
AAAAAGGCCGCGTTGCTGGCGTTTTTCCATAGGCTCCGCCCCCCTGACGAGCATCACAAAAATCGACGCT
CAAGTCAGAGGTGGCGAAACCCGACAGGACTATAAAGATACCAGGCGTTTCCCCCTGGAAGCTCCCTCGT
GCGCTCTCCTGTTCCGACCCTGCCGCTTACCGGATACCTGTCCGCCTTTCTCCCTTCGGGAAGCGTGGCG
CTTTCTCATAGCTCACGCTGTAGGTATCTCAGTTCGGTGTAGGTCGTTCGCTCCAAGCTGGGCTGTGTGC
ACGAACCCCCCGTTCAGCCCGACCGCTGCGCCTTATCCGGTAACTATCGTCTTGAGTCCAACCCGGTAAG
ACACGACTTATCGCCACTGGCAGCAGCCACTGGTAACAGGATTAGCAGAGCGAGGTATGTAGGCGGTGCT
ACAGAGTTCTTGAAGTGGTGGCCTAACTACGGCTACACTAGAAGGACAGTATTTGGTATCTGCGCTCTGC
TGAAGCCAGTTACCTTCGGAAAAAGAGTTGGTAGCTCTTGATCCGGCAAACAAACCACCGCTGGTAGCGG
TGGTTTTTTTGTTTGCAAGCAGCAGATTACGCGCAGAAAAAAAGGATCTCAAGAAGATCCTTTGATCTTT
TCTACGGGGTCTGACGCTCAGTGGAACGAAAACTCACGTTAAGGGATTTTGGTCATGAGATTATCAAAAA
GGATCTTCACCTAGATCCTTTTAAATTAAAAATGAAGTTTTAAATCAATCTAAAGTATATATGAGTAAAC
TTGGTCTGACAGTTACCAATGCTTAATCAGTGAGGCACCTATCTCAGCGATCTGTCTATTTCGTTCATCC
ATAGTTGCCTGACTCCCCGTCGTGTAGATAACTACGATACGGGAGGGCTTACCATCTGGCCCCAGTGCTG
CAATGATACCGCGAGACCCACGCTCACCGGCTCCAGATTTATCAGCAATAAACCAGCCAGCCGGAAGGGC
CGAGCGCAGAAGTGGTCCTGCAACTTTATCCGCCTCCATCCAGTCTATTAATTGTTGCCGGGAAGCTAGA
GTAAGTAGTTCGCCAGTTAATAGTTTGCGCAACGTTGTTGCCATTGCTACAGGCATCGTGGTGTCACGCT
CGTCGTTTGGTATGGCTTCATTCAGCTCCGGTTCCCAACGATCAAGGCGAGTTACATGATCCCCCATGTT
GTGCAAAAAAGCGGTTAGCTCCTTCGGTCCTCCGATCGTTGTCAGAAGTAAGTTGGCCGCAGTGTTATCA
CTCATGGTTATGGCAGCACTGCATAATTCTCTTACTGTCATGCCATCCGTAAGATGCTTTTCTGTGACTG
GTGAGTACTCAACCAAGTCATTCTGAGAATAGTGTATGCGGCGACCGAGTTGCTCTTGCCCGGCGTCAAT
ACGGGATAATACCGCGCCACATAGCAGAACTTTAAAAGTGCTCATCATTGGAAAACGTTCTTCGGGGCGA
AAACTCTCAAGGATCTTACCGCTGTTGAGATCCAGTTCGATGTAACCCACTCGTGCACCCAACTGATCTT
CAGCATCTTTTACTTTCACCAGCGTTTCTGGGTGAGCAAAAACAGGAAGGCAAAATGCCGCAAAAAAGGG
AATAAGGGCGACACGGAAATGTTGAATACTCATACTCTTCCTTTTTCAATATTATTGAAGCATTTATCAG
GGTTATTGTCTCATGAGCGGATACATATTTGAATGTATTTAGAAAAATAAACAAATAGGGGTTCCGCGCA
CATTTCCCCGAAAAGTGCCACCTGACGTCTAAGAAACCATTATTATCATGACATTAACCTATAAAAATAG
GCGTATCACGAGGCCCTTTCGTCTCGCGCGTTTCGGTGATGACGGTGAAAACCTCTGACACATGCAGCTC
CCGGAGACGGTCACAGCTTGTCTGTAAGCGGATGCCGGGAGCAGACAAGCCCGTCAGGGCGCGTCAGCGG
GTGTTGGCGGGTGTCGGGGCTGGCTTAACTATGCGGCATCAGAGCAGATTGTACTGAGAGTGCACCATAT
GCGGTGTGAAATACCGCACAGATGCGTAAGGAGAAAATACCGCATCAGGCGCCATTCGCCATTCAGGCTG
CGCAACTGTTGGGAAGGGCGATCGGTGCGGGCCTCTTCGCTATTACGCCAGCTGGCGAAAGGGGGATGTG
CTGCAAGGCGATTAAGTTGGGTAACGCCAGGGTTTTCCCAGTCACGACGTTGTAAAACGACGGCGCAAGG
AATGGTGCATGCAAGGAGATGGCGCCCAACAGTCCCCCGGCCACGGGGCCTGCCACCATACCCACGCCGA
AACAAGCGCTCATGAGCCCGAAGTGGCGAGCCCGATCTTCCCCATCGGTGATGTCGGCGATATAGGCGCC
AGCAACCGCACCTGTGGCGCCGGTGATGCCGGCCACGATGCGTCCGGCGTAGAGGCGATTAGTCCAATTT
GTTAAAGACAGGATATCAGTGGTCCAGGCTCTAGTTTTGACTCAACAATATCACCAGCTGAAGCCTATAG
AGTACGAGCCATAGATAAAATAAAAGATTTTATTTAGTCTCCAGAAAAAGGGGGGAA
Features (pLannotate 1.2.2; 21 found; start..end, strand, type, name):
    579..920     +  misc_feature   MESV Ψ: packaging signal of murine embryonic stem cell virus
    987..1403    +  CDS            gag (truncated): truncated Moloney murine leukemia virus (MMLV) gag gene lacking the start codon
   1413..1430    +  misc_feature   MCS (fragment): pBluescript multiple cloning site
   1437..1982    +  CDS            runx1 (fragment): RUNX1_XENLA - Also known as aml From Xenopus laevis (African clawed frog).
   1965..3692    +  CDS            RUNX1T1: MTG8_HUMAN - Also known as AML1T1, CBFA2T1, CDR, ETO, MTG8, ZMYND2. Experimental evidence at protein level: Swiss-Prot protein existence level 1. Transcriptional corepressor which facilitates transcriptional repression via its association with DNA-binding transcription factors and recruitment of other corepressors and histone-modifying enzymes (PubMed:12559562, PubMed:15203199, PubMed:10688654). Can repress the expression of MMP7 in a ZBTB33-dependent manner (PubMed:23251453). Can repress transactivation mediated by TCF12 (PubMed:16803958). Acts as a negative regulator of adipogenesis (By simi
   3761..4222    +  misc_feature   IRES: internal ribosome entry site (IRES) of the encephalomyocarditis virus (EMCV)
   4227..4946    +  CDS            EGFP: the original enhanced GFP (Yang et al., 1996) mammalian codon-optimized
   5029..5543    +  LTR            3' LTR: 3' long terminal repeat from murine embryonic stem cell virus
   5736..5752    -  protein_bind   lac operator: The lac repressor binds to the lac operator to inhibit transcription in E. coli. This inhibition can be relieved by adding lactose or isopropyl-β-D-thiogalactopyranoside (IPTG). lac repressor encoded by lacI
   5760..5790    -  promoter       lac promoter: promoter for the E. coli lac operon
   5805..5826    -  protein_bind   CAP binding site: CAP binding activates transcription in the presence of cAMP. E. coli catabolite activator protein
   5839..5931    -  CDS            lacI (fragment): lac repressor; lacI; The lac repressor binds to the lac operator to inhibit transcription in E. coli. This inhibition can be relieved by adding lactose or isopropyl-β-D-thiogalactopyranoside (IPTG).
   6114..6702    -  rep_origin     ori: high-copy-number ColE1/pMB1/pBR322/pUC origin of replication
   6873..7733    -  CDS            AmpR: β-lactamase; bla; confers resistance to ampicillin, carbenicillin, and related antibiotics
   7734..7838    -  promoter       AmpR promoter: bla
   7933..7968    +  CDS            rop (fragment): Rop protein, which maintains plasmids at low copy number; rop
   8070..8169    +  misc_feature   bom (fragment): basis of mobility region from pBR322
   8175..8324    -  CDS            lacZα (fragment): LacZα fragment of β-galactosidase; lacZ fragment
   8324..8525    -  CDS            TcR (fragment): tetracycline efflux protein; tet; confers resistance to tetracycline
   8526..8624    +  CDS            env (fragment): murine leukemia virus gPr80 envelope polyprotein precursor; env; proteolytically cleaved into gp70SU and p15TM subunits
   8666..515     +  LTR            5' LTR (across the origin): 5' long terminal repeat from murine embryonic stem cell virus
