[The description below was written by a language model from this plasmid's Addgene catalogue record and pLannotate feature annotations shown in this document.]
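Description:
MSCV-AML1/ETO-IRES-GFP is a gammaretroviral expression vector built on the murine stem cell virus (MSCV) backbone, designed to deliver the human leukemia-associated AML1/ETO (RUNX1-RUNX1T1) fusion oncogene into mammalian cells. In bacteria the 8.7 kb plasmid replicates from a high-copy ColE1/pUC-type origin and is selected with ampicillin through the β-lactamase gene. The remaining annotated backbone pieces (lac promoter/operator and fragments of lacI, lacZα, rop, bom, TcR and env) are non-functional remnants of earlier cloning vectors.

The proviral region is flanked by MESV-derived 5' and 3' LTRs. The 5' LTR drives transcription of the viral genome, and it is followed by the Ψ packaging signal and a truncated gag segment lacking its start codon, which extends the packaging signal without producing Gag protein. Because no viral structural genes are intact, particles must be produced in packaging cells that supply gag, pol and env in trans. The fusion cDNA, inserted between XhoI and EcoRI sites, is annotated as an N-terminal RUNX1 portion (matched by the annotation tool to a Xenopus homolog, though the record lists the insert as human) joined to a long RUNX1T1/ETO coding segment. An EMCV IRES downstream allows EGFP to be translated from the same LTR-driven transcript, so green fluorescence marks transduced cells expressing the oncogene.

The purpose field refers to the truncated AML1/ETO9a isoform being derived by PCR from full-length AML1/ETO-IRES-GFP, whereas the plasmid name and insert field say only AML1/ETO, so the record leaves it ambiguous which form is present. The associated publication concerns mouse models of human AML and their response to chemotherapy, consistent with use in such leukemia modeling.
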