Addgene plasmid #60832: MSCV-AML1/ETO-IRES-GFP
Purpose: AML1/ETO9a cDNA was generated by PCR from full-length human AML1/ETO-IRES-GFP and subcloned into MSCV-IRES-GFP
Depositing lab: Scott Lowe. Depositing organization: Cold Spring Harbor Laboratory. Publication: Mouse models of human AML accurately predict chemotherapy response. Zuber J, Radtke I, Pardee TS, Zhao Z, Rappaport AR, Luo W, McCurrach ME, Yang MM, Dolan ME, Kogan SC, Downing JR, Lowe SW. Genes Dev. 2009 Apr 1;23(7):877-89. doi: 10.1101/gad.1771409. PubMed 19339691.
Backbone
  Vector backbone: MSCV
  Vector type: Retroviral
Growth in bacteria
  Bacterial resistance: Ampicillin, 100 μg/mL
  Growth temperature: 37°C
  Growth strain: Top10
  Copy number: Unknown
Gene/Insert
  Gene/Insert name: AML1/ETO
  Species: H. sapiens (human)
  Entrez Gene: RUNX1 (a.k.a. AML1, AML1-EVI-1, AMLCR1, CBF2alpha, CBFA2, EVI-1, PEBP2aB, PEBP2alpha); RUNX1T1 (a.k.a. AML1-MTG8, AML1T1, CBFA2T1, CDR, ETO, MTG8, ZMYND2)
  Cloning method: Restriction Enzyme; 5′ cloning site Xho (unknown if destroyed); 3′ cloning site EcoR1 (unknown if destroyed)
  Sequencing primers: 5′ MSCV
Terms and licenses: Academic/Nonprofit Terms; Industry Terms: Not Available to Industry
How to cite: MSCV-AML1/ETO-IRES-GFP was a gift from Scott Lowe (Addgene plasmid # 60832 ; http://n2t.net/addgene:60832 ; RRID:Addgene_60832)
