>Addgene plasmid #60832 | MSCV-AML1/ETO-IRES-GFP | addgene partial sequence | sequence record 99008 | pLXSN5 5'-CCCTTGAACCTCCTCGTTCGACC-3'
ATCCTCCCTTTATCCAGCCCTCACTCCTTCTCTAGGCGCCGGAATTCGTTCTAGAACTAGTGGATCCGTT
GTGATGCGTATCCCCGTAGATGCCAGCACGAGCCGCCGCTTCACGCCGCCTTCCACCGCGCTGAGCCCAG
GCAAGATGAGCGAGGCGTTGCCGCTGGGCGCCCCGGACGCCGGCGCTGCCCTGGCCGGCAAGCTGAGGAG
CGGCGACCGCAGCATGGTGGAGGTGCTGGCCGACCACCCGGGCGAGCTGGTGCGCACCGACAGCCCCAAC
TTCCTCTGCTCCGTGCTGCCTACGCACTGGCGCTGCAACAAGACCCTGCCCATCGCTTTCAAGGTGGTGG
CCCTAGGGGATGTTCCAGATGGCACTCTGGTCACTGTGATGGCTGGCAATGATGAAAACTACTCGGCTGA
GCTGAGAAATGCTACCGCAGCCATGAAGAACCAGGTTGCAAGATTTAATGACCTCAGGTTTGTCGGTCGA
AGTGGAAGAGGGAAAAGCTTCACTCTGACCATCACTGTCTTCACAAACCCACCGCAAGTCGCCACCTACC
ACAGAGCCATCAAAATCACAGTGGATGGGCCCCGAGAACCTCGAAATCGTACTGAGAAGCACTCCACAAT
GCCAGACTCACCTGTGGATGTGAAGACGCAATCTAGGCTGACTCCTCCAACAATGCCACCTCCCCCAACT
ACTCAAGGAGCTCCAAGAACCAGTTCATTTACACCGACAACGTTAACTAATGGCACGAGCCATTCTCCTA
CAGCCTTGAATGGCGCCCCCTCACCACCCAATGGCTTCAGCAATGGGCCTTCCTCTTCTTCCTCCTCCTC
TCTGGCTAATCAACAGCTGCCCCCAGCCTGTGGTGCCAGGCAACTCAGCAAGCTGAAAAGGTTCCTTACT
ACCCTGCAGCAGTTTGGCAATGACATTTCACCCGAGATAGGAGAAAGAGTTCGCACCCTCGTTCTGGGAC
TAGTGAACTCCACTTTGACAATTGAAGAATTTCATTCCAAACTGCAAGAAGCTACTAACTT
