>Addgene plasmid #60832 | MSCV-AML1/ETO-IRES-GFP | addgene partial sequence | sequence record 99034 | pCDH-rev 5'-GCATTCCTTTGGCGAGAG-3'
GCTCGTCAAGAAGACAGGGCCAGGTTTCCGGGCCCTCACATTGCCAAAAGACGGCAATATGGTGGAAAAT
AACCGTCGAGTTTTCTCGAGGTTCTAGAGTCGAGAGCGAGGGGTTGTCTCTATGGTGGAAGGGGTTCCCG
GGGTGGTTGACCTCGGAGTGGCTGCTGGTGGTGTGTCCATCGGGCTCCCAGCCCCGCTGTTGGGCGTGAC
AGAGGAGCTGACTGCAGGTGTGTCTCCCTGCTGCTGGGCCTGCAGGGTCTGTCCACAGATGTGATGGTGC
TTCTCCCAGTCTTTGTGCTGGCAAAATGAGCCACAGTATCGGGCTGTGTTACAGCCACTGCAGGTTTCAC
TCGCTTTACGGCCACAATTCCAGCAACTCTCGCTTGAATCCTCCTGCTGATTGATAACTGCCAGTGCGTC
CTCCGCCGCCTGCCGTTTGGCCTCGGCGACCGTGCGCTCCATCTTGGCCCTCTCTGTTGTGATCATGTCG
TGGGCTTTCCGCTCCGCCTCAGACACGGCCTTCTGCAGCTCCGTCATCGCCTGGCGCTTCACCTCATTGA
CGGCCTCCTCAGCTTTCTTCCAGATCTCCTCTGGCACGTATCCAGACGCAGGCCTGTGAAGGAATTCCCG
ATGCGCGTCTAGTGCAACTGGGTCTGGGTTGACGGGACTCTGCTGCCTAGAGTGGCTGCTGCTACTGCCG
CCACCTTTTTTTAAGTCCTCGGCGTCACTGTACCGCCGGATCCAGTAATTCAATTCTTCCCGGTCTGCTT
CTTGACACCGCCTTAGTACGGTGAGAGATCGCCTTGTTTTTTCTACCATGTCCATTATGCAGTTTAACAG
ATGGTCAAGATGTTTCCACTCTTCTGCCCATTCTCTGTCTGTTAGTCTGTGATCAATCATTTCTTCTTGA
CGTGTGCCATGCAACCCCATAGGTCTGTTTCTGTCCCTGAGGTCCCTGTGGCTGG
