>Addgene plasmid #60832 | MSCV-AML1/ETO-IRES-GFP | addgene partial sequence | sequence record 99035 | IRES-F 5'-TGGCTCTCCTCAAGCGTATT-3'
GCCCAGAAGGTACCCCATTGTATGGGATCTGATCTGGGGCCTCGGTGCACATGCTTTACATGTGTTTAGT
CGAGGTTAAAAAACGTCTAGGCCCCCCGAACCACGGGGACGTGGTTTTCCTTTGAAAAACACGATGATAA
TACCATGGTGAGCAAGGGCGAGGAGCTGTTCACCGGGGTGGTGCCCATCCTGGTCGAGCTGGACGGCGAC
GTAAACGGCCACAAGTTCAGCGTGTCCGGCGAGGGCGAGGGCGATGCCACCTACGGCAAGCTGACCCTGA
AGTTCATCTGCACCACCGGCAAGCTGCCCGTGCCCTGGCCCACCCTCGTGACCACCCTGACCTACGGCGT
GCAGTGCTTCAGCCGCTACCCCGACCACATGAAGCAGCACGACTTCTTCAAGTCCGCCATGCCCGAAGGC
TACGTCCAGGAGCGCACCATCTTCTTCAAGGACGACGGCAACTACAAGACCCGCGCCGAGGTGAAGTTCG
AGGGCGACACCCTGGTGAACCGCATCGAGCTGAAGGGCATCGACTTCAAGGAGGACGGCAACATCCTGGG
GCACAAGCTGGAGTACAACTACAACAGCCACAACGTCTATATCATGGCCGACAAGCAGAAGAACGGCATC
AAGGTGAACTTCAAGATCCGCCACAACATCGAGGACGGCAGCGTGCAGCTCGCCGACCACTACCAGCAGA
ACACCCCCATCGGCGACGGCCCCGTGCTGCTGCCCGACAACCACTACCTGAGCACCCAGTCCGCCCTGAG
CAAAGACCCCAACGAGAAGCGCGATCACATGGTCCTGCTGGAGTTCGTGACCGCCGCCGGGATCACTCTC
GGCATGGACGAGCTGTACAAGTAAAGCGGCCAACTCGACGTTATTCCCCTTCGAAGGCCTATCGATAAAA
TAAAAGATTTTATTTAGTCTCCAGAAAA
